>Addgene plasmid #133571 | PB CAG-F-bpA-SV40pA-F-td-sfGFP | addgene full sequence | sequence record 274056 | Addgene NGS Result
TTCTTCTATAAAGTAACAAAACTTTTAAACATTCTCTCTTTTACAAAAATAAACTTATTTTGTACTTTAA
AAACAGTCATGTTGTATTATAAAATAAGTAATTAGCTTAACCTATACATAATAGAAACAAATTATACTTA
TTAACCGGTCATGGTCGACATTGATTATTGACTAGTTATTAATAGTAATCAATTACGGGGTCATTAGTTC
ATAGCCCATATATGGAGTTCCGCGTTACATAACTTACGGTAAATGGCCCGCCTGGCTGACCGCCCAACGA
CCCCCGCCCATTGACGTCAATAATGACGTATGTTCCCATAGTAACGCCAATAGGGACTTTCCATTGACGT
CAATGGGTGGAGTATTTACGGTAAACTGCCCACTTGGCAGTACATCAAGTGTATCATATGCCAAGTACGC
CCCCTATTGACGTCAATGACGGTAAATGGCCCGCCTGGCATTATGCCCAGTACATGACCTTATGGGACTT
TCCTACTTGGCAGTACATCTACGTATTAGTCATCGCTATTACCATGGTCGAGGTGAGCCCCACGTTCTGC
TTCACTCTCCCCATCTCCCCCCCCTCCCCACCCCCAATTTTGTATTTATTTATTTTTTAATTATTTTGTG
CAGCGATGGGGGCGGGGGGGGGGGGGGGGCGCGCGCCGGGGGGGGGGGGGGGGGGGGGGGGGGGGGGSGG
GGSGRGGCGGAGAGGTGCGGCGGCAGCCAATCAGAGCGGCGCGCTCCGAAAGTTTCCTTTTATGGCGAGG
CGGCGGCGGCGGCGGCCCTATAAAAAGCGAAGCGCGCGGCGGGCGGGAGTCGCTGCGCGCTGCCTTCGCC
CCGTGCCCCGCTCCGCCGCCGCCTCGCGCCGCCCGCCCCGGCTCTGACTGACCGCGTTACTCCCACAGGT
GAGCGGGCGGGACGGCCCTTCTCCTCCGGGCTGTAATTAGCGCTTGGTTTAATGACGGCTTGTTTCTTTT
CTGTGGCTGCGTGAAAGCCTTGAGGGGCTCCGGGAGGGCCCTTTGTGCGGGGGGAGCGGCTCGGGGGGTG
CGTGCGTGTGTGTGTGCGTGGGGAGCGCCGCGTGCGGCTCCGCGCTGCCCGGCGGCTGTGAGCGCTGCGG
GCGCGGCGCGGGGCTTTGTGCGCTCCGCAGTGTGCGCGAGGGGAGCGCGGCCGGGGGCGGTGCCCCGCGG
TGCGGGGGGGGCTGCGAGGGGAACAAAGGCTGCGTGCGGGGTGTGTGCGTGGGGGGGTGAGCAGGGGGTG
TGGGCGCGTCGGTCGGGCTGCAACCCCCCCTGCACCCCCCTCCCCGAGTTGCTGAGCACGGCCCGGCTTC
GGGTGCGGGGCTCCGTACGGGGCGTGGCGCGGGGCTCGCCGTGCCGGGCGGGGGGTGGCGGCAGGTGGGG
GTGCCGGGCGGGGCGGGGCCGCCTCGGGCCGGGGRGGGCTCGGGGGRGGGGCGCGGCGGCCCCCGGAGCG
CCGGCGGCTGTCGAGGCGCGGCGAGCCGCAGCCATTGCCTTTTATGGTAATCGTGCGAGAGGGCGCAGGG
ACTTCCTTTGTCCCAAATCTGTGCGGAGCCGAAATCTGGGAGGCGCCGCCGCACCCCCTCTAGCGGGCGC
GGGGCGAAGCGGTGCGGCGCCGGCAGGAAGGAAATGGGCGGGGAGGGCCTTCGTGCGTCGCCGCGCCGCC
GTCCCCTTCTCCCTCTCCAGCCTCGGGGCTGTCCGCGGGGGGACGGCTGCCTTCGGGGGGGACGGGGCAG
GGCGGGGTTCGGCTTCTGGCGTGTGACCGGCGGCTCTAGAGCCTCTGCTAACCATGTTCATGCCTTCTTC
TTTTTCCTACAGCTCCTGGGCAACGTGCTGGTTATTGTGCTGTCTCATCATTTTGGCAAAGAATTGCTAG
CGAAGTTCCTATACTTTCTAGAGAATAGGAACTTCAGCTCGCTGATCAGCCTCGACTGTGCCTTCTAGTT
GCCAGCCATCTGTTGTTTGCCCCTCCCCCGTGCCTTCCTTGACCCTGGAAGGTGCCACTCCCACTGTCCT
TTCCTAATAAAATGAGGAAATTGCATCGCATTGTCTGAGTAGGTGTCATTCTATTCTGGGGGGTGGGGTG
GGGCAGGACAGCAAGGGGGAGGATTGGGAAGACAATAGCAGGCATGCTGGGGATGCGGTGGGCTCTATGG
CTTCTGAGGCGGAAAGAACCAGCTGGGGCTCGACTAGAGCTTGCGGAACCCTTACCACCGCGGTGGCGGC
CGCTCTAGAATCATAATCAGCCATACCACATTTGTAGAGGTTTTACTTGCTTTAAAAAACCTCCCACACC
TCCCCCTGAACCTGAAACATAAAATGAATGCAATTGTTGTTGTTAACTTGTTTATTGCAGCTTATAATGG
TTACAAATAAAGCAATAGCATCACAAATTTCACAAATAAAGCATTTTTTTCACTGCATTCTAGTTGTGGT
TTGTCCAAACTCATCAATGTATCTTATAACTAAATAACCTAGGGAAGTTCCTATACTTTCTAGAGAATAG
GAACTTCAGGCGCGCCATGAGCAAAGGAGAAGAACTTTTCACTGGAGTTGTCCCAATTCTTGTTGAATTA
GATGGTGATGTTAATGGGCACAAATTTTCTGTCCGTGGAGAGGGTGAAGGTGATGCTACAAACGGAAAAC
TCACCCTTAAATTTATTTGCACTACTGGAAAACTACCTGTTCCGTGGCCAACACTTGTCACTACTCTGAC
CTATGGTGTTCAATGCTTTTCCCGTTATCCGGATCACATGAAACGGCATGACTTTTTCAAGAGTGCCATG
CCCGAAGGTTATGTACAGGAACGCACTATATCTTTCAAAGATGACGGGACCTACAAGACGCGTGCTGAAG
TCAAGTTTGAAGGTGATACCCTTGTTAATCGTATCGAGTTAAAGGGTATTGATTTTAAAGAAGATGGAAA
CATTCTTGGACACAAACTCGAATACAACTTTAACTCACACAATGTATACATCACGGCAGACAAACAAAAG
AATGGAATCAAAGCTAACTTCAAAATTCGCCACAACGTTGAAGATGGTTCCGTTCAACTAGCAGACCATT
ATCAACAAAATACTCCAATTGGCGATGGCCCTGTCCTTTTACCAGACAACCATTACCTGTCGACACAATC
TGTCCTTTCGAAAGATCCCAACGAAAAGCGTGACCACATGGTCCTTCTTGAGTTTGTAACTGCTGCTGGG
ATTACACATGGCATGGATGAGCTCTACAAAGGTTCTGCTGGATCTGCAGCAGGATCTGGTATGAGCAAAG
GAGAAGAACTTTTCACTGGAGTTGTCCCAATTCTTGTTGAATTAGATGGTGATGTTAATGGGCACAAATT
TTCTGTCCGTGGAGAGGGTGAAGGTGATGCTACAAACGGAAAACTCACCCTTAAATTTATTTGCACTACT
GGAAAACTACCTGTTCCGTGGCCAACACTTGTCACTACTCTGACCTATGGTGTTCAATGCTTTTCCCGTT
ATCCGGATCACATGAAACGGCATGACTTTTTCAAGAGTGCCATGCCCGAAGGTTATGTACAGGAACGCAC
TATATCTTTCAAAGATGACGGGACCTACAAGACGCGTGCTGAAGTCAAGTTTGAAGGTGATACCCTTGTT
AATCGTATCGAGTTAAAGGGTATTGATTTTAAAGAAGATGGAAACATTCTTGGACACAAACTCGAATACA
ACTTTAACTCACACAATGTATACATCACGGCAGACAAACAAAAGAATGGAATCAAAGCTAACTTCAAAAT
TCGCCACAACGTTGAAGATGGTTCCGTTCAACTAGCAGACCATTATCAACAAAATACTCCAATTGGCGAT
GGCCCTGTCCTTTTACCAGACAACCATTACCTGTCGACACAATCTGTCCTTTCGAAAGATCCCAACGAAA
AGCGTGACCACATGGTCCTTCTTGAGTTTGTAACTGCTGCTGGGATTACACATGGCATGGATGAGCTCTA
CAAATGATTAATTAAAACCTCTGGATTACAAAATTTGTGAAAGATTGACTGGTATTCTTAACTATGTTGC
TCCTTTTACGCTATGTGGATACGCTGCTTTAATGCCTTTGTATCATGCTATTGCTTCCCGTATGGCTTTC
ATTTTCTCCTCCTTGTATAAATCCTGGTTGCTGTCTCTTTATGAGGAGTTGTGGCCCGTTGTCAGGCAAC
GTGGCGTGGTGTGCACTGTGTTTGCTGACGCAACCCCCACTGGTTGGGGCATTGCCACCACCTGTCAGCT
CCTTTCCGGGACTTTCGCTTTCCCCCTCCCTATTGCCACGGCGGAACTCATCGCCGCCTGCCTTGCCCGC
TGCTGGACAGGGGCTCGGCTGTTGGGCACTGACAATTCCGTGGTGTTGTCGGGGAAATCATCGTCCTTTC
CTTGGCTGCTCGCCTGTGTTGCCACCTGGATTCTGCGCGGGACGTCCTTCTGCTACGTCCCTTCGGCCCT
CAATCCAGCGGACCTTCCTTCCCGCGGCCTGCTGCCGGCTCTGCGGCCTCTTCCGCGTCTTCGCCTTCGC
CCTCAGACGAGTCGGATCTCCCTTTGGGCCGCCTCCCCGCAGGATCCACTAGAGCGGCCGCCTAGAGCTC
GCTATCAGCCTCGACTGTGCCTTCTAGTTGCCAGCCATCTGTTGTTTGCCCCTCCCCCGTGCCTTCCTTG
ACCCTGGAAGGTGCCACTCCCACTGTCCTTTCCTAATAAAATGAGGAAATTGCATCGCATTGTCTGAGTA
GGTGTCATTCTATTCTGGGGGGTGGGGTGGGGCAGGACAGCAAGGGGGAGGATTGGGAAGACAATAGCAG
GCATGCTGGGGATGCGGTGGGCTCTATGGCTTCTGAGGCGGAAAGAACCAGCTGGGGCTCGACTAGAGCT
TGCGGAACCCTTAAGCTTTTTTATTATATATTAGTCACGATATCTATAACAAGAAAATATATATATAATA
AGTTATCACGTAAGTAGAACATGAAATAACAATATAATTATCGTATGAGTTAAATCTTAAAAGTCACGTA
AAAGATAATCATGCGTCATTTTGACTCACGCGGTCGTTATAGTTCAAAATCAGTGACACTTACCGCATTG
ACAAGCACGCCTCACGGGAGCTCCAAGCGGCGACTGAGATGTCCTAAATGCACAGCGACGGATTCGCGCT
ATTTAGAAAGAGAGAGCAATATTTCAAGAATGCATGCGTCAATTTTACGCAGACTATCTTTCTAGGGTTA
AAAAAGATTTGCGCTTTACTCGACCTAAACTTTAAACACGTCATAGAATCTTCGTTTGACAAAAACCACA
TTGTGTTGGGTCGCCCTATAGTGAGTCGTATTACAATTCACTGGCCGTCGTTTTACAACGTCGTGACTGG
GAAAACCCTGGCGTTACCCAACTTAATCGCCTTGCAGCACATCCCCCTTTCGCCAGCTGGCGTAATAGCG
AAGAGGCCCGCACCGATCGCCCTTCCCAACAGTTGCGCAGCCTGAATGGCGAATGGCAAATTGTAAGCGT
TAATATTTTGTTAAAATTCGCGTTAAATTTTTGTTAAATCAGCTCATTTTTTAACCAATAGGCCGAAATC
GGCAAAATCCCTTATAAATCAAAAGAATAGACCGAGATAGGGT
[37 nt withheld, positions 5644-5680]
AAAGAACGTGGACTCCAACGTCAAAGG
[49 nt withheld, positions 5708-5756]
T
[91 nt withheld, positions 5758-5848]
G
[124 nt withheld, positions 5850-5973]
CAGGTGGCACTTTTCGGGGAAATGTGCGCGGAACCCCTATTTGTTTATTTTTCTAAATACATTCAAATAT
GTATCCGCTCATGAGACAATAACCCTGATAAATGCTTCAATAATATTGAAAAAGGAAGAGTATGAGTATT
CAACATTTCCGTGTCGCCCTTATTCCCTTTTTTGCGGCATTTTGCCTTCCTGTTTTTGCTCACCCAGAAA
CGCTGGTGAAAGTAAAAGATGCTGAAGATCAGTTGGGTGCACGAGTGGGTTACATCGAACTGGATCTCAA
CAGCGGTAAGATCCTTGAGAGTTTTCGCCCCGAAGAACGTTTTCCAATGATGAGCACTTTTAAAGTTCTG
CTATGTGGCGCGGTATTATCCCGTATTGACGCCGGGCAAGAGCAACTCGGTCGCCGCATACACTATTCTC
AGAATGACTTGGTTGAGTACTCACCAGTCACAGAAAAGCATCTTACGGATGGCATGACAGTAAGAGAATT
ATGCAGTGCTGCCATAACCATGAGTGATAACACTGCGGCCAACTTACTTCTGACAACGATCGGAGGACCG
AAGGAGCTAACCGCTTTTTTGCACAACATGGGGGATCATGTAACTCGCCTTGATCGTTGGGAACCGGAGC
TGAATGAAGCCATACCAAACGACGAGCGTGACACCACGATGCCTGTAGCAATGGCAACAACGTTGCGCAA
ACTATTAACTGGCGAACTACTTACTCTAGCTTCCCGGCAACAATTAATAGACTGGATGGAGGCGGATAAA
GTTGCAGGACCACTTCTGCGCTCGGCCCTTCCGGCTGGCTGGTTTATTGCTGATAAATCTGGAGCCGGTG
AGCGTGGGTCTCGCGGTATCATTGCAGCACTGGGGCCAGATGGTAAGCCCTCCCGTATCGTAGTTATCTA
CACGACGGGGAGTCAGGCAACTATGGATGAACGAAATAGACAGATCGCTGAGATAGGTGCCTCACTGATT
AAGCATTGGTAACTGTCAGACCAAGTTTACTCATATATACTTTAGATTGATTTAAAACTTCATTTTTAAT
TTAAAAGGATCTAGGTGAAGATCCTTTTTGATAATCTCATGACCAAAATCCCTTAACGTGAGTTTTCGTT
CCACTGAGCGTCAGACCCCGTAGAAAAGATCAAAGGATCTTCTTGAGATCCTTTTTTTCTGCGCGTAATC
TGCTGCTTGCAAACAAAAAAACCACCGCTACCAGCGGTGGTTTGTTTGCCGGATCAAGAGCTACCAACTC
TTTTTCCGAAGGTAACTGGCTTCAGCAGAGCGCAGATACCAAATACTGTTCTTCTAGTGTAGCCGTAGTT
AGGCCACCACTTCAAGAACTCTGTAGCACCGCCTACATACCTCGCTCTGCTAATCCTGTTACCAGTGGCT
GCTGCCAGTGGCGATAAGTCGTGTCTTACCGGGTTGGACTCAAGACGATAGTTACCGGATAAGGCGCAGC
GGTCGGGCTGAACGGGGGGTTCGTGCACACAGCCCAGCTTGGAGCGAACGACCTACACCGAACTGAGATA
CCTACAGCGTGAGCTATGAGAAAGCGCCACGCTTCCCGAAGGGAGAAAGGCGGACAGGTATCCGGTAAGC
GGCAGGGTCGGAACAGGAGAGCGCACGAGGGAGCTTCCAGGGGGAAACGCCTGGTATCTTTATAGTCCTG
TCGGGTTTCGCCACCTCTGACTTGAGCGTCGATTTTTGTGATGCTCGTCAGGGGGGCGGAGCCTATGGAA
AAACGCCAGCAACGCGGCCTTTTTACGGTTCCTGGCCTTTTGCTGGCCTTTTGCTCACATGTTCTTTCCT
GCGTTATCCCCTGATTCTGTGGATAACCGTATTACCGCCTTTGAGTGAGCTGATACCGCTCGCCGCAGCC
GAACGACCGAGCGCAGCGAGTCAGTGAGCGAGGAAGCGGAAGAGCGCCCAATACGCAAACCGCCTCTCCC
CGCGCGTTGGCCGATTCATTAATGCAGCTGGCACGACAGGTTTCCCGACTGGAAAGCGGGCAGTGAGCGC
AACGCAATTAATGTGAGTTAGCTCACTCATTAGGCACCCCAGGCTTTACACTTTATGCTTCCGGCTCGTA
TGTTGTGTGGAATTGTGAGCGGATAACAATTTCACACAGGAAACAGCTATGACCATGATTACGCCAAGCG
CGCAATTAACCCTCACTAAAGGGAACCTCCCCCGGTATTCACGACAGCAGGCTGAATAATAAAAAAATTA
GAAACTATTATTTAACCCTAGAAAGATAATCATATTGTGACGTACGTTAAAGATAATCATGCGTAAAATT
GACGCATGTGTTTTATCGGTCTGTATATCGAGGTTTATTTATTAATTTGAATAGATATTAAGTTTTATTA
TATTTACACTTACATACTAATAATAAATTCAACAAACAATTTATTTATGTTTATTTATTTATTAAAAAAA
AACAAAAACTCAAAAT
Features (pLannotate 1.2.2; 27 found; start..end, strand, type, name):
    157..536     +  enhancer       CMV enhancer: human cytomegalovirus immediate early enhancer
    538..815     +  promoter       chicken β-actin promoter: No description available
    816..1832    +  intron         chimeric intron: chimera between introns from chicken β-actin and rabbit β-globin
   1892..1925    -  protein_bind   FRT (minimal): supports FLP-mediated excision but not integration (Turan and Bode, 2011) FLP recombinase from the Saccharomyces cerevisiae 2μ plasmid
   1946..2170    +  polyA_signal   bGH poly(A) signal: bovine growth hormone polyadenylation signal
   2174..2195    +  promoter       SV40 promoter (fragment): SV40 enhancer and early promoter
   2225..2250    +  misc_feature   MCS (fragment): pBluescript multiple cloning site
   2250..2332    +  CDS            large T antigen (fragment): large T antigen from SV40 (simian virus 40)
   2355..2476    +  polyA_signal   SV40 poly(A) signal: SV40 polyadenylation signal
   2494..2527    -  protein_bind   FRT (minimal): supports FLP-mediated excision but not integration (Turan and Bode, 2011) FLP recombinase from the Saccharomyces cerevisiae 2μ plasmid
   2537..3250    +  CDS            Superfolder GFP: Superfolder GFP is a basic (constitutively fluorescent) green fluorescent protein published in 2005, derived from Aequorea victoria. It is reported to be a very rapidly-maturing weak dimer.
   3281..3994    +  CDS            Superfolder GFP: Superfolder GFP is a basic (constitutively fluorescent) green fluorescent protein published in 2005, derived from Aequorea victoria. It is reported to be a very rapidly-maturing weak dimer.
   4006..4590    +  misc_feature   WPRE: woodchuck hepatitis virus posttranscriptional regulatory element
   4635..4859    +  polyA_signal   bGH poly(A) signal: bovine growth hormone polyadenylation signal
   4863..4884    +  promoter       SV40 promoter (fragment): SV40 enhancer and early promoter
   5248..5325    +  CDS            FP (fragment): FP25_NPVAC - Experimental evidence at protein level: Swiss-Prot protein existence level 1. From Autographa californica nuclear polyhedrosis virus (AcMNPV).
   5335..5353    -  promoter       T7 promoter: promoter for bacteriophage T7 RNA polymerase
   5356..5513    +  CDS            lacZα (fragment): LacZα fragment of β-galactosidase; lacZ fragment
   5545..5973    -  rep_origin     f1 ori (sequence partly withheld): f1 bacteriophage origin of replication; arrow indicates direction of (+) strand synthesis
   6000..6104    +  promoter       AmpR promoter: bla
   6105..6965    +  CDS            AmpR: β-lactamase; bla; confers resistance to ampicillin, carbenicillin, and related antibiotics
   7136..7724    +  rep_origin     ori: high-copy-number ColE1/pMB1/pBR322/pUC origin of replication
   7907..7999    +  CDS            lacI (fragment): lac repressor; lacI; The lac repressor binds to the lac operator to inhibit transcription in E. coli. This inhibition can be relieved by adding lactose or isopropyl-β-D-thiogalactopyranoside (IPTG).
   8012..8033    +  protein_bind   CAP binding site: CAP binding activates transcription in the presence of cAMP. E. coli catabolite activator protein
   8048..8078    +  promoter       lac promoter: promoter for the E. coli lac operon
   8086..8102    +  protein_bind   lac operator: The lac repressor binds to the lac operator to inhibit transcription in E. coli. This inhibition can be relieved by adding lactose or isopropyl-β-D-thiogalactopyranoside (IPTG). lac repressor encoded by lacI
   8147..8165    +  promoter       T3 promoter: promoter for bacteriophage T3 RNA polymerase
