[The description below was written by a language model from this plasmid's Addgene catalogue record and pLannotate feature annotations shown in this document.]
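Description:
PB CAG-F-bpA-SV40pA-F-td-sfGFP is a mammalian expression plasmid that carries a FLP/FRT-dependent green fluorescent reporter inside a piggyBac transposon. The custom backbone derives from a pBluescript-type cloning vector, as reflected by the high-copy ColE1/pUC origin, f1 origin, ampicillin resistance gene, lac promoter/operator remnants and flanking T3 and T7 promoters. The record states that the piggyBac inverted terminal repeats were synthesized from database sequences. The automated annotation does not label them explicitly, although a short baculovirus-derived fragment downstream of the cassette probably marks the transposon-flanking region. No mammalian selection marker is annotated.

Expression is driven by the CAG promoter (CMV enhancer, chicken β-actin promoter and chimeric intron). Directly downstream sits a transcriptional stop cassette bounded by two minimal FRT sites in the same orientation, containing a bovine growth hormone polyadenylation signal followed by a single SV40 polyadenylation signal. After the second FRT come two superfolder GFP coding sequences in tandem, forming the tandem dimer reporter, followed by a WPRE to enhance transcript stability and expression, and a terminal bGH polyadenylation signal. In the unrecombined state, transcripts from CAG should terminate within the stop cassette, so the reporter remains off. FLP recombinase excises the FRT-flanked segment and places td-sfGFP under direct CAG control, switching on fluorescence.

According to the depositor's comments, this construct belongs to a truncation series of a larger bpA-3xSV40pA stop cassette, here reduced to one SV40 polyadenylation unit, presumably to compare how well shortened stops block readthrough. With piggyBac transposase supplied separately, the reporter can be integrated stably into mammalian genomes to report FLP activity.
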