Addgene plasmid #133571: PB CAG-F-bpA-SV40pA-F-td-sfGFP
Purpose: CAG tdGFP FLP/FRT reporter piggyBac transposon (bpA 1x SV40pA stop)
Depositing lab: Mario Capecchi. Depositing organization: University of Utah.
Backbone
  Vector backbone: Custom
  Vector type: Mammalian Expression ; FLP/FRT
Growth in bacteria
  Bacterial resistance: Ampicillin, 100 μg/mL
  Growth temperature: 30°C
  Growth strain: DH10B
  Copy number: High Copy
Gene/Insert
  Gene/Insert name: Tandem dimer superfolder GFP
  Species: Synthetic
Resource information
  A portion of this plasmid was derived from a plasmid made by: piggyBac ITR's were synthesized from sequences in the NCBI database. CAG promoter is from pCAGGS obtained from BCCM/LMBP. bGH pA is from Neal Copeland. SV40 pA is from Clontech. sfGFP is from Sandia Biotech. WPRE is from Miguel Ramalho-Santos. Backbone is from Stratagene.
Terms and licenses: Academic/Nonprofit Terms; Industry Terms: Not Available to Industry
Depositor comments: Truncation series of the bpA-3xSV40pA stop cassette.
How to cite: PB CAG-F-bpA-SV40pA-F-td-sfGFP was a gift from Mario Capecchi (Addgene plasmid # 133571 ; http://n2t.net/addgene:133571 ; RRID:Addgene_133571)
